>Addgene plasmid #109037 | Myh6-Cas9 | addgene full sequence | sequence record 265211 | Addgene NGS Result
GGGGATGTGCTGCAAGGCGATTAAGTTGGGTAACGCCAGGGTTTTCCCAGTCACGACGTTGTAAAACGAC
GGCCAGTGAATTGTAATACGACTCACTATAGGGCGAATTGGGTACCTCCACCGCGGTGGCGGCCGCTCTA
GAACTAGTGGATCCTGCAAGGTCACACAAGGGTCTCCACCCACCAGGTGCCCTAGTCTCAATTTCAGTTT
CCATGCCTTGTTCTCACAATGCTGGCCTCCCCAGAGCTAATTTGGACTTTGTTTTTATTTCAAAAGGGCC
TGAATGAGGAGTAGATCTTGTGCTACCCAGCTCTAAGGGTGCCCGTGAAGCCCTCAGACCTGGAGCCTTT
GCAACAGCCCTTTAGGTGGAAGCAGAATAAAGCAATTTTCCTTAAAGCCAAAATCCTGCCTCTAGACTCT
TCTTCTCTGACCTCGGTCCCTGGGCTCTAGGGTGGGGAGGTGGGGCTTGGAAGAAGAAGGTGGGGAAGTG
GCAAAAGCCGATCCCTAGGGCCCTGTGAAGTTCGGAGCCTTCCCTGTACAGCACTGGCTCATAGATCCTC
CTCCAGCCAAACATAGCAAGAAGTGATACCTCCTTTGTGACTTCCCCAGGCCCAGTACCTGTCAGGTTGA
AACAGGATTTAGAGAAGCCTCTGAACTCACCTGAACTCTGAAGCTCATCCACCAAGCAAGCACCTAGGTG
CCACTGCTAGTTAGTATCCTACGCTGATAATATGCAGAGCTGGGCCACAGAAGTCCTGGGGTGTAGGAAC
TGACCAGTGACTTTTCAGTCGGCAAAGGTATGACCCCCTCAGCAGATGTAGTAATGTCCCCTTAGATCCC
ATCCCAGGCAGGTCTCTAAGAGGACATGGGATGAGAGATGTAGTCATGTGGCATTCCAAACACAGCTATC
CACAGTGTCCCTTGCCCCTTCCACTTAGCCAGGAGGACAGTAACCTTAGCCTATCTTTCTTCCTCCCCAT
CCTCCCAGGACACACCCCCTGGTCTGCAGTATTCATTTCTTCCTTCACGTCCCCTCTGTGACTTCCATTT
GCAAGGCTTTTGACCTCTGCAGCTGCTGGAAGATAGAGTTTGGCCCTAGGTGTGGCAAGCCATCTCAAGA
GAAAGCAGACAACAGGGGGACCAGATTTTGGAAGGATCAGGAACTAAATCACTGGCGGGCCTGGGGGTAG
AAAAAAGAGTGAGTGAGTCCGCTCCAGCTAAGCCAAGCTAGTCCCCGAGATACTCTGCCACAGCTGGGCT
GCTCGGGGTAGCTTTAGGAATGTGGGTCTGAAAGACAATGGGATTGGAAGACATCTCTTTGAGTCTCCCC
TCAACCCCACCTACAGACACACTCGTGTGTGGCCAGACTCCTGTTCAACAGCCCTCTGTGTTCTGACCAC
TGAGCTAGGCAACCAGAGCATGGGCCCTGTGCTGAGGATGAAGAGTTGGTTACCAATAGCAAAAACAGCA
GGGGAGGGAGAACAGAGAACGAAATAAGGAAGGAAGAAGGAAAGGCCAGTCAATCAGATGCAGTCAGAAG
AGATGGGAAGCCAACACACAGCTTGAGCAGAGGAAACAGAAAAGGGAGAGATTCTGGGCATAAGGAGGCC
ACAGAAAGAAGAGCCCAGGCCCCCCAAGTCTCCTCTTTATACCCTCATCCCGTCTCCCAATTAAGCCCAC
TCTTCTTCCTAGATCAGACCTGAGCTGCAGCGAAGAGACCCGTAGGGAGGATCACACTGGATGAAGGAGA
TGTGTGGAGAAGTCCAGGGAACCTAAGAGCCAGAGCCTAAAAGAGCAAGAGATAAAGGTGCTTCAAAGGT
GGCCAGGCTGTGCACACAGAGGGTCGAGGACTGGTGGTAGAGCCTCAAGATAAGGATGATGCTCAGAATG
GGCGGGGGGGGGGATTCTGGGGGGGGGAGAGAGAAGGTGAGAAGGAGCCTGGAACAGAGAATCTGGAAGC
GCTGGAAACGATACCATAAAGGGAAGAACCCAGGCTACCTTTAGATGTAAATCATGAAAGACAGGGAGAA
GGGAAGCTGGAGAGAGTAGAAGGACCCCGGGGCAAGACATGGAAGCAAGGACAAGCCAGGTTGAGCGCTC
CGTGAAATCAGCCTGCTGAAGGCAGAGCCCTGGTATGAGCACCAGAACAGCAGAGGCTAGGGTTAATGTC
GAGACAGGGAACAGAAGGTAGACACAGGAACAGACAGAGACGGGGGAGCCAGGTAACAAAGGAATGGTCC
TTCTCACCTGTGGCCAGAGCGTCCATCTGTGTCCACATACTCTAGAATGTTCATCAGACTGCAGGGCTGG
CTTGGGAGGCAGCTGGAAAGAGTATGTGAGAGCCAGGGGAGACAAGGGGGCCTAGGAAAGGAAGAAGAGG
GCAAACCAGGCCACACAAGAGGGCAGAGCCCAGAACTGAGTTAACTCCTTCCTTGTTGCATCTTCCATAG
GAGGCAGTGGGAACTCTGTGACCACCATCCCCCATGAGCCCCCACTACCCATACCAAGTTTGGCCTGAGT
GGCATTCTAGGTTCCCTGAGGACAGAGCCTGGCCTTTGTCTCTTGGACCTGACCCAAGCTGACCCAATGT
TCTCAGTACCTTATCATGCCCTCAAGAGCTTGAGAACCAGGCAGTGACATATTAGGCCATGGGCTAACCC
TGGAGCTTGCACACAGGAGCCTCAAGTGACCTCCAGGGACACAGCTGCAGACAGGTGGCCTTTATCCCCA
AAGAGCAACCATTTGGCATAGGTGGCTGCAAATGGGAATGCAAGGTTGAATCAGGTCCCTTCAAGAATAC
TGCATGCAAGACCTAAGACCCCTGGAGAGAGGGGTATGCTCCTGCCCCCACCCACCATAAGGGGAGTGAA
CTATCCTAGGGGGCTGGCGACCTTGGGGAGACACCACATTACTGAGAGTGCTGAGCCCAGAAAAACTGAC
CGCCCTGTGTCCTGCCCACCTCCACACTCTAGAGCTATATTGAGAGGTGACAGTAGATAGGGTGGGAGCT
GGTAGCAGGGAGAGTGTTCCTGGGTGTGAGGGTGTAGGGGAAAGCCAGAGCAGGGGAGTCTGGCTTTGTC
TCCTGAACACAATGTCTACTTAGTTATAACAGGCATGACCTGCTAAAGACCCAACATCTACGACCTCTGA
AAAGACAGCAGCCCTGGAGGACAGGGGTTGTCTCTGAGCCTTGGGTGCTTGATGGTGCCACAAAGGAGGG
CATGAGTGTGAGTATAAGGCCCCAGGAGCGTTAGAGAAGGGCACTTGGGAAGGGGTCAGTCTGCAGAGCC
CCTATCCATGGAATCTGGAGCCTGGGGCCAACTGGTGTAAATCTCTGGGCCTGCCAGGCATTCAAAGCAG
CACCTGCATCCTCTGGCAGCCTGGGGAGGCGGAAGGGAGCAACCCCCCACTTATACCCTTTCTCCCTCAG
CCCCAGGATTAACACCTCTGGCCTTCCCCCTTCCCACCTCCCATCAGGAGTGGAGGGTTGCAGAGGGAGG
GTAAAAACCTACATGTCCAAACATCATGGTGCACGATATATGGATCAGTATGTGTAGAGGCAAGAAAGGA
AATCTGCAGGCTTAACTGGGTTAATGTGTAAAGTCTGTGTGCATGTGTGTGTGTCTGACTGAAAACGGGC
ATGGCTGTGCAGCTGTTCAGTTCTGTGCGTGAGGTTACCAGACTGCAGGTTTGTGTGTAAATTGCCCAAG
GCAAAGTGGGTGAATCCCTTCCATGGTTTAAAGAGATTGGATGATGGCCTGCATCTCAAGGACCATGGAA
AATAGAATGGACACTCTATATGTGTCTCTAAGCTAAGGTAGCAAGGTCTTTGGAGGACACCTGTCTAGAG
ATGTGGGCAACAGAGACTACAGACAGTATCTGTACAGAGTAAGGAGAGAGAGGAGGGGGTGTAGAATTCT
CTTACTATCAAAGGGAAACTGAGTCGTGCACCTGCAAAGTGGATGCTCTCCCTAGACATCATGACTTTGT
CTCTGGGGAGCCAGCACTGTGGAACTTCAGGTCTGAGAGAGTAGGAGGCTCCCCTCAGCCTGAAGCTATG
CAGATAGCCAGGGTTGAAAGGGGGAAGGGAGAGCCTGGGATGGGAGCTTGTGTGTTGGAGGCAGGGGACA
GATATTAAGCCTGGAAGAGAAGGTGACCCTTACCCAGTTGTTCAACTCACCCTTCAGATTAAAAATAACT
GAGGTAAGGGCCTGGGTAGGGGAGGTGGTGTGAGACGCTCCTGTCTCTCCTCTATCTGCCCATCGGCCCT
TTGGGGAGGAGGAATGTGCCCAAGGACTAAAAAAAGGCCATGGAGCCAGAGGGGCGAGGGCAACAGACCT
TTCATGGGCAAACCTTGGGGCCCTGCTGTCCTCCTGTCACCTCCAGAGCCAAGGGATCAAAGGAGGAGGA
GCCAGGACAGGAGGGAAGTGGGAGGGAGGGTCCCAGCAGAGGACTCCAAATTTAGGCAGCAGGCATATGG
GATGGGATATAAAGGGGCTGGAGCACTGAGAGCTGTCAGAGATTTCTCCAACCCAGGTAAGAGGGAGTTT
CGGGTGGGGGCTCTTCACCCACACCAGACCTCTCCCCACCTAGAAGGAAACTGCCTTTCCTGGAAGTGGG
GTTCAGGCCGGTCAGAGATCTGACAGGGTGGCCTTCCACCAGCCTGGGAAGTTCTCAGTGGCAGGAGGTT
TCCACAAGAAACACTGGATGCCCCTTCCCTTACGCTGTCTTCTCCATCTTCCTCCTGGGGATGCTCCTCC
CCGTCTTGGTTTATCTTGGCTCTTCGTCTTCAGCAAGATTTGCCCTGTGCTGTCCACTCCATCTTTCTCT
ACTGTCTCCGTGCCTTGCCTTGCCTTCTTGCGTGTCCTTCCTTTCCACCCATTTCTCACTTCACCTTTTC
TCCCCTTCTCATTTGTATTCATCCTTCCTTCCTTCCTTCCTTCCTTCCTTCCTTCCTTCCTTCCTTCCTT
TCTCCCTTCCTTCCTTCCTTCCTTCCTTCCTTCCTTCCTTCCTTCCTGTGTCAGAGTGCTGAGAATCACA
CCTGGGGTTCCCACCCTTATGTAAACAATCTTCCAGTGAGCCACAGCTTCAGTGCTGCTGGGTGCTCTCT
TACCTTCCTCACCCCCTGGCTTGTCCTGTTCCATCCTGGTCAGGATCTCTAGATTGGTCTCCCAGCCTCT
GCTACTCCTCTTCCTGCCTGTTCCTCTCTCTGTCCAGCTGCGCCACTGTGGTGCCTCGTTCCAGCTGTGG
TCCACATTCTTCAGGATTCTCTGAAAAGTTAACCAGGTGAGAATGTTTCCCCTGTAGACAGCAGATCACG
ATTCTCCCGGAAGTCAGGCTTCCAGCCCTCTCTTTCTCTGCCCAGCTGCCCGGCACTCTTAGCAAACCTC
AGGCACCCTTACCCCACATAGACCTCTGACAGAGAAGCAGGCACTTTACATGGAGTCCTGGTGGGAGAGC
CATAGGCTACGGTGTAAAAGAGGCAGGGAAGTGGTGGTGTAGGAAAGTCAGGACTTCACATAGAAGCCTA
GCCCACACCAGAAATGACAGACAGATCCCTCCTATCTCCCCCATAAGAGTTTGAGTCGACGCCACCATGG
ACTATAAGGACCACGACGGAGACTACAAGGATCATGATATTGATTACAAAGACGATGACGATAAGATGGC
CCCAAAGAAGAAGCGGAAGGTCGGTATCCACGGAGTCCCAGCAGCCGACAAGAAGTACAGCATCGGCCTG
GACATCGGCACCAACTCTGTGGGCTGGGCCGTGATCACCGACGAGTACAAGGTGCCCAGCAAGAAATTCA
AGGTGCTGGGCAACACCGACCGGCACAGCATCAAGAAGAACCTGATCGGAGCCCTGCTGTTCGACAGCGG
CGAAACAGCCGAGGCCACCCGGCTGAAGAGAACCGCCAGAAGAAGATACACCAGACGGAAGAACCGGATC
TGCTATCTGCAAGAGATCTTCAGCAACGAGATGGCCAAGGTGGACGACAGCTTCTTCCACAGACTGGAAG
AGTCCTTCCTGGTGGAAGAGGATAAGAAGCACGAGCGGCACCCCATCTTCGGCAACATCGTGGACGAGGT
GGCCTACCACGAGAAGTACCCCACCATCTACCACCTGAGAAAGAAACTGGTGGACAGCACCGACAAGGCC
GACCTGCGGCTGATCTATCTGGCCCTGGCCCACATGATCAAGTTCCGGGGCCACTTCCTGATCGAGGGCG
ACCTGAACCCCGACAACAGCGACGTGGACAAGCTGTTCATCCAGCTGGTGCAGACCTACAACCAGCTGTT
CGAGGAAAACCCCATCAACGCCAGCGGCGTGGACGCCAAGGCCATCCTGTCTGCCAGACTGAGCAAGAGC
AGACGGCTGGAAAATCTGATCGCCCAGCTGCCCGGCGAGAAGAAGAATGGCCTGTTCGGAAACCTGATTG
CCCTGAGCCTGGGCCTGACCCCCAACTTCAAGAGCAACTTCGACCTGGCCGAGGATGCCAAACTGCAGCT
GAGCAAGGACACCTACGACGACGACCTGGACAACCTGCTGGCCCAGATCGGCGACCAGTACGCCGACCTG
TTTCTGGCCGCCAAGAACCTGTCCGACGCCATCCTGCTGAGCGACATCCTGAGAGTGAACACCGAGATCA
CCAAGGCCCCCCTGAGCGCCTCTATGATCAAGAGATACGACGAGCACCACCAGGACCTGACCCTGCTGAA
AGCTCTCGTGCGGCAGCAGCTGCCTGAGAAGTACAAAGAGATTTTCTTCGACCAGAGCAAGAACGGCTAC
GCCGGCTACATTGACGGCGGAGCCAGCCAGGAAGAGTTCTACAAGTTCATCAAGCCCATCCTGGAAAAGA
TGGACGGCACCGAGGAACTGCTCGTGAAGCTGAACAGAGAGGACCTGCTGCGGAAGCAGCGGACCTTCGA
CAACGGCAGCATCCCCCACCAGATCCACCTGGGAGAGCTGCACGCCATTCTGCGGCGGCAGGAAGATTTT
TACCCATTCCTGAAGGACAACCGGGAAAAGATCGAGAAGATCCTGACCTTCCGCATCCCCTACTACGTGG
GCCCTCTGGCCAGGGGAAACAGCAGATTCGCCTGGATGACCAGAAAGAGCGAGGAAACCATCACCCCCTG
GAACTTCGAGGAAGTGGTGGACAAGGGCGCTTCCGCCCAGAGCTTCATCGAGCGGATGACCAACTTCGAT
AAGAACCTGCCCAACGAGAAGGTGCTGCCCAAGCACAGCCTGCTGTACGAGTACTTCACCGTGTATAACG
AGCTGACCAAAGTGAAATACGTGACCGAGGGAATGAGAAAGCCCGCCTTCCTGAGCGGCGAGCAGAAAAA
GGCCATCGTGGACCTGCTGTTCAAGACCAACCGGAAAGTGACCGTGAAGCAGCTGAAAGAGGACTACTTC
AAGAAAATCGAGTGCTTCGACTCCGTGGAAATCTCCGGCGTGGAAGATCGGTTCAACGCCTCCCTGGGCA
CATACCACGATCTGCTGAAAATTATCAAGGACAAGGACTTCCTGGACAATGAGGAAAACGAGGACATTCT
GGAAGATATCGTGCTGACCCTGACACTGTTTGAGGACAGAGAGATGATCGAGGAACGGCTGAAAACCTAT
GCCCACCTGTTCGACGACAAAGTGATGAAGCAGCTGAAGCGGCGGAGATACACCGGCTGGGGCAGGCTGA
GCCGGAAGCTGATCAACGGCATCCGGGACAAGCAGTCCGGCAAGACAATCCTGGATTTCCTGAAGTCCGA
CGGCTTCGCCAACAGAAACTTCATGCAGCTGATCCACGACGACAGCCTGACCTTTAAAGAGGACATCCAG
AAAGCCCAGGTGTCCGGCCAGGGCGATAGCCTGCACGAGCACATTGCCAATCTGGCCGGCAGCCCCGCCA
TTAAGAAGGGCATCCTGCAGACAGTGAAGGTGGTGGACGAGCTCGTGAAAGTGATGGGCCGGCACAAGCC
CGAGAACATCGTGATCGAAATGGCCAGAGAGAACCAGACCACCCAGAAGGGACAGAAGAACAGCCGCGAG
AGAATGAAGCGGATCGAAGAGGGCATCAAAGAGCTGGGCAGCCAGATCCTGAAAGAACACCCCGTGGAAA
ACACCCAGCTGCAGAACGAGAAGCTGTACCTGTACTACCTGCAGAATGGGCGGGATATGTACGTGGACCA
GGAACTGGACATCAACCGGCTGTCCGACTACGATGTGGACCATATCGTGCCTCAGAGCTTTCTGAAGGAC
GACTCCATCGACAACAAGGTGCTGACCAGAAGCGACAAGAACCGGGGCAAGAGCGACAACGTGCCCTCCG
AAGAGGTCGTGAAGAAGATGAAGAACTACTGGCGGCAGCTGCTGAACGCCAAGCTGATTACCCAGAGAAA
GTTCGACAATCTGACCAAGGCCGAGAGAGGCGGCCTGAGCGAACTGGATAAGGCCGGCTTCATCAAGAGA
CAGCTGGTGGAAACCCGGCAGATCACAAAGCACGTGGCACAGATCCTGGACTCCCGGATGAACACTAAGT
ACGACGAGAATGACAAGCTGATCCGGGAAGTGAAAGTGATCACCCTGAAGTCCAAGCTGGTGTCCGATTT
CCGGAAGGATTTCCAGTTTTACAAAGTGCGCGAGATCAACAACTACCACCACGCCCACGACGCCTACCTG
AACGCCGTCGTGGGAACCGCCCTGATCAAAAAGTACCCTAAGCTGGAAAGCGAGTTCGTGTACGGCGACT
ACAAGGTGTACGACGTGCGGAAGATGATCGCCAAGAGCGAGCAGGAAATCGGCAAGGCTACCGCCAAGTA
CTTCTTCTACAGCAACATCATGAACTTTTTCAAGACCGAGATTACCCTGGCCAACGGCGAGATCCGGAAG
CGGCCTCTGATCGAGACAAACGGCGAAACCGGGGAGATCGTGTGGGATAAGGGCCGGGATTTTGCCACCG
TGCGGAAAGTGCTGAGCATGCCCCAAGTGAATATCGTGAAAAAGACCGAGGTGCAGACAGGCGGCTTCAG
CAAAGAGTCTATCCTGCCCAAGAGGAACAGCGATAAGCTGATCGCCAGAAAGAAGGACTGGGACCCTAAG
AAGTACGGCGGCTTCGACAGCCCCACCGTGGCCTATTCTGTGCTGGTGGTGGCCAAAGTGGAAAAGGGCA
AGTCCAAGAAACTGAAGAGTGTGAAAGAGCTGCTGGGGATCACCATCATGGAAAGAAGCAGCTTCGAGAA
GAATCCCATCGACTTTCTGGAAGCCAAGGGCTACAAAGAAGTGAAAAAGGACCTGATCATCAAGCTGCCT
AAGTACTCCCTGTTCGAGCTGGAAAACGGCCGGAAGAGAATGCTGGCCTCTGCCGGCGAACTGCAGAAGG
GAAACGAACTGGCCCTGCCCTCCAAATATGTGAACTTCCTGTACCTGGCCAGCCACTATGAGAAGCTGAA
GGGCTCCCCCGAGGATAATGAGCAGAAACAGCTGTTTGTGGAACAGCACAAGCACTACCTGGACGAGATC
ATCGAGCAGATCAGCGAGTTCTCCAAGAGAGTGATCCTGGCCGACGCTAATCTGGACAAAGTGCTGTCCG
CCTACAACAAGCACCGGGATAAGCCCATCAGAGAGCAGGCCGAGAATATCATCCACCTGTTTACCCTGAC
CAATCTGGGAGCCCCTGCCGCCTTCAAGTACTTTGACACCACCATCGACCGGAAGAGGTACACCAGCACC
AAAGAGGTGCTGGACGCCACCCTGATCCACCAGAGCATCACCGGCCTGTACGAGACACGGATCGACCTGT
CTCAGCTGGGAGGCGACAAAAGGCCGGCGGCCACGAAAAAGGCCGGCCAGGCAAAAAAGAAAAAGTAAGA
ATTCCTAGAGCTCGCTGATCAGCCTACGCGTAAGCTTGATGGGTGGCATCCCTGTGACCCCTCCCCAGTG
CCTCTCCTGGCCCTGGAAGTTGCCACTCCAGTGCCCACCAGCCTTGTCCTAATAAAATTAAGTTGCATCA
TTTTGTCTGACTAGGTGTCCTTCTATAATATTATGGGGTGGAGGGGGGTGGTATGGAGCAAGGGGCAAGT
TGGGAAGACAACCTGTAGGGCCTGCGGGGTCTATTGGGAACCAAGCTGGAGTGCAGTGGCACAATCTTGG
CTCACTGCAATCTCCGCCTCCTGGGTTCAAGCGATTCTCCTGCCTCAGCCTCCCGAGTTGTTGGGATTCC
AGGCATGCATGACCAGGCTCAGCTAATTTTTGTTTTTTTGGTAGAGACGGGGTTTCACCATATTGGCCAG
GCTGGTCTCCAACTCCTAATCTCAGGTGATCTACCCACCTTGGCCTCCCAAATTGCTGGGATTACAGGCG
TGAACCACTGCTCCCTTCCCTGTCCTTCTGATTTTAAAATAACTATACCAGCAGGAGGACGTCCAGACAC
AGCATAGGCTACCTGGCCATGCCCAACCGGTGGGACATTTGAGTTGCTTGCTTGGCACTGTCCTCTCATG
CGTTGGGTCCACTCAGTAGATGCCTGTTGAATTCCTGCAGCCCGGGGGATCCACTAGTTCTAGAGCGGCC
GTTTAAACTAGTATACACGTGGCGCCCGGGCGGCCGCCACCGCGGTGGAGCTCCAGCTTTTGTTCCCTTT
AGTGAGGGTTAATTTCGAGCTTGGCGTAATCATGGTCATAGCTGTTTCCTGTGTGAAATTGTTATCCGCT
CACAATTCCACACAACATACGAGCCGGAAGCATAAAGTGTAAAGCCTGGGGTGCCTAATGAGTGAGCTAA
CTCACATTAATTGCGTTGCGCTCACTGCCCGCTTTCCAGTCGGGAAACCTGTCGTGCCAGCTGCATTAAT
GAATCGGCCAACGCGCGGGGAGAGGCGGTTTGCGTATTGGGCGCTCTTCCGCTTCCTCGCTCACTGACTC
GCTGCGCTCGGTCGTTCGGCTGCGGCGAGCGGTATCAGCTCACTCAAAGGCGGTAATACGGTTATCCACA
GAATCAGGGGATAACGCAGGAAAGAACATGTGAGCAAAAGGCCAGCAAAAGGCCAGGAACCGTAAAAAGG
CCGCGTTGCTGGCGTTTTTCCATAGGCTCCGCCCCCCTGACGAGCATCACAAAAATCGACGCTCAAGTCA
GAGGTGGCGAAACCCGACAGGACTATAAAGATACCAGGCGTTTCCCCCTGGAAGCTCCCTCGTGCGCTCT
CCTGTTCCGACCCTGCCGCTTACCGGATACCTGTCCGCCTTTCTCCCTTCGGGAAGCGTGGCGCTTTCTC
ATAGCTCACGCTGTAGGTATCTCAGTTCGGTGTAGGTCGTTCGCTCCAAGCTGGGCTGTGTGCACGAACC
CCCCGTTCAGCCCGACCGCTGCGCCTTATCCGGTAACTATCGTCTTGAGTCCAACCCGGTAAGACACGAC
TTATCGCCACTGGCAGCAGCCACTGGTAACAGGATTAGCAGAGCGAGGTATGTAGGCGGTGCTACAGAGT
TCTTGAAGTGGTGGCCTAACTACGGCTACACTAGAAGAACAGTATTTGGTATCTGCGCTCTGCTGAAGCC
AGTTACCTTCGGAAAAAGAGTTGGTAGCTCTTGATCCGGCAAACAAACCACCGCTGGTAGCGGTGGTTTT
TTTGTTTGCAAGCAGCAGATTACGCGCAGAAAAAAAGGATCTCAAGAAGATCCTTTGATCTTTTCTACGG
GGTCTGACGCTCAGTGGAACGAAAACTCACGTTAAGGGATTTTGGTCATGAGATTATCAAAAAGGATCTT
CACCTAGATCCTTTTAAATTAAAAATGAAGTTTTAAATCAATCTAAAGTATATATGAGTAAACTTGGTCT
GACAGTTACCAATGCTTAATCAGTGAGGCACCTATCTCAGCGATCTGTCTATTTCGTTCATCCATAGTTG
CCTGACTCCCCGTCGTGTAGATAACTACGATACGGGAGGGCTTACCATCTGGCCCCAGTGCTGCAATGAT
ACCGCGAGACCCACGCTCACCGGCTCCAGATTTATCAGCAATAAACCAGCCAGCCGGAAGGGCCGAGCGC
AGAAGTGGTCCTGCAACTTTATCCGCCTCCATCCAGTCTATTAATTGTTGCCGGGAAGCTAGAGTAAGTA
GTTCGCCAGTTAATAGTTTGCGCAACGTTGTTGCCATTGCTACAGGCATCGTGGTGTCACGCTCGTCGTT
TGGTATGGCTTCATTCAGCTCCGGTTCCCAACGATCAAGGCGAGTTACATGATCCCCCATGTTGTGCAAA
AAAGCGGTTAGCTCCTTCGGTCCTCCGATCGTTGTCAGAAGTAAGTTGGCCGCAGTGTTATCACTCATGG
TTATGGCAGCACTGCATAATTCTCTTACTGTCATGCCATCCGTAAGATGCTTTTCTGTGACTGGTGAGTA
CTCAACCAAGTCATTCTGAGAATAGTGTATGCGGCGACCGAGTTGCTCTTGCCCGGCGTCAATACGGGAT
AATACCGCGCCACATAGCAGAACTTTAAAAGTGCTCATCATTGGAAAACGTTCTTCGGGGCGAAAACTCT
CAAGGATCTTACCGCTGTTGAGATCCAGTTCGATGTAACCCACTCGTGCACCCAACTGATCTTCAGCATC
TTTTACTTTCACCAGCGTTTCTGGGTGAGCAAAAACAGGAAGGCAAAATGCCGCAAAAAAGGGAATAAGG
GCGACACGGAAATGTTGAATACTCATACTCTTCCTTTTTCAATATTATTGAAGCATTTATCAGGGTTATT
GTCTCATGAGCGGATACATATTTGAATGTATTTAGAAAAATAAACAAATAGGGGTTCCGCGCACATTTCC
CCGAAAAGTGCCACCTAAATTGTAAGCGTTAATATTTTGTTAAAATTCGCGTTAAATTTTTGTTAAATCA
GCTCATTTTTTAACCAATAGGCCGAAATCGGCAAAATCCCTTATAAATCAAAAGAATAGACCGAGATAGG
GT
[37 nt withheld, positions 12953-12989]
AAAGAACGTGGACTCCAACGTCAAAGG
[49 nt withheld, positions 13017-13065]
T
[91 nt withheld, positions 13067-13157]
G
[124 nt withheld, positions 13159-13282]
CCCATTCGCCATTCAGGCTGCGCAACTGTTGGGAAGGGCGATCGGTGCGGGCCTCTTCGCTATTACGCCA
GCTGGCGAAAG
Features (pLannotate 1.2.2; 18 found; start..end, strand, type, name):
     84..102     +  promoter       T7 promoter: promoter for bacteriophage T7 RNA polymerase
    116..154     +  misc_feature   MCS (fragment): pBluescript multiple cloning site
   5717..7318    +  CDS            Cas9(N): N-terminal portion of Streptococcus pyogenes Cas9 (Zetsche et al., 2015)
   7319..9817    +  CDS            Cas9(C): C-terminal portion of Streptococcus pyogenes Cas9 (Zetsche et al., 2015)
   9818..9865    +  CDS            nucleoplasmin NLS: bipartite nuclear localization signal from nucleoplasmin
   9911..10533   +  polyA_signal   hGH poly(A) signal: human growth hormone polyadenylation signal
  10529..10571   -  misc_feature   MCS (fragment): pBluescript multiple cloning site
  10600..10623   -  misc_feature   MCS (fragment): pBluescript multiple cloning site
  10636..10654   -  promoter       T3 promoter: promoter for bacteriophage T3 RNA polymerase
  10697..10719   -  protein_bind   lac operator (fragment): The lac repressor binds to the lac operator to inhibit transcription in E. coli. This inhibition can be relieved by adding lactose or isopropyl-β-D-thiogalactopyranoside (IPTG). lac repressor encoded by lacI
  10723..10753   -  promoter       lac promoter: promoter for the E. coli lac operon
  10768..10789   -  protein_bind   CAP binding site: CAP binding activates transcription in the presence of cAMP. E. coli catabolite activator protein
  10802..10894   -  CDS            lacI (fragment): lac repressor; lacI; The lac repressor binds to the lac operator to inhibit transcription in E. coli. This inhibition can be relieved by adding lactose or isopropyl-β-D-thiogalactopyranoside (IPTG).
  11077..11665   -  rep_origin     ori: high-copy-number ColE1/pMB1/pBR322/pUC origin of replication
  11836..12696   -  CDS            AmpR: β-lactamase; bla; confers resistance to ampicillin, carbenicillin, and related antibiotics
  12697..12801   -  promoter       AmpR promoter: bla
  12854..13282   -  rep_origin     f1 ori (sequence partly withheld): f1 bacteriophage origin of replication; arrow indicates direction of (+) strand synthesis
  13287..81      -  CDS            lacZα (fragment) (across the origin): LacZα fragment of β-galactosidase; lacZ fragment
