[The description below was written by a language model from this plasmid's Addgene catalogue record and pLannotate feature annotations shown in this document.]
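Description:
Myh6-Cas9 is a mammalian expression plasmid of about 13.4 kb, built on the alpha-MHC (alpha myosin heavy chain, Myh6) promoter vector, for cardiac-specific overexpression of Streptococcus pyogenes Cas9. The backbone is pBluescript-like. It carries a high-copy ColE1/pUC origin for propagation in E. coli, an ampicillin resistance gene (β-lactamase) with its own promoter, and an f1 phage origin. Remnants of the lacZα/lac promoter region, fragments of the multiple cloning site, and flanking T7 and T3 promoters are also present. No mammalian selection marker is annotated.

The payload is a Cas9 coding sequence recorded as a 4,272 bp insert with an N-terminal 3xFLAG tag, derived from the 3xFLAG-SpCas9 cassette of PX459. The annotation tool splits the open reading frame into adjoining N- and C-terminal Cas9 segments, but together they form one continuous coding region. A C-terminal nucleoplasmin bipartite nuclear localization signal follows directly, and a human growth hormone polyadenylation signal terminates the transcript. The FLAG tag and the alpha-MHC promoter are not annotated in the feature table. However, a stretch of roughly 5.5 kb upstream of Cas9 is unannotated, which is consistent with the catalogue's statement that the alpha-MHC promoter drives expression.

This promoter restricts transcription to cardiomyocytes, so the nuclease is produced selectively in heart muscle, and the FLAG epitope allows the protein to be detected. The associated publication title describes postnatal cardiac gene editing in which short guide RNAs are delivered separately by AAV9. This suggests the construct supplies the Cas9 component in the heart, while guide delivery determines the target gene. The cloning sites used to insert Cas9 are not recorded.
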