Addgene plasmid #109037: Myh6-Cas9
Purpose: Cardiac-specific overexpression of Cas9
Depositing lab: Eva van Rooij. Publication: Postnatal Cardiac Gene Editing Using CRISPR/Cas9 With AAV9-Mediated Delivery of Short Guide RNAs Results in Mosaic Gene Disruption. Johansen AK, Molenaar B, Versteeg D, Leitoguinho AR, Demkes C, Spanjaard B, de Ruiter H, Akbari Moqadam F, Kooijman L, Zentilin L, Giacca M, van Rooij E. Circ Res. 2017 Oct 27;121(10):1168-1181. doi: 10.1161/CIRCRESAHA.116.310370. Epub 2017 Aug 29. PubMed 28851809.
Backbone
  Vector backbone: alpha MHC
  Backbone manufacturer: Jeffery Robbins
  Vector type: Mammalian Expression
Growth in bacteria
  Bacterial resistance: Ampicillin, 100 μg/mL
  Growth temperature: 37°C
  Growth strain: DH5alpha
  Copy number: Unknown
Gene/Insert
  Gene/Insert name: Cas9
  Species: S. pyogenes
  Insert size (bp): 4272
  Promoter: alpha MHC
  Tag / fusion protein: 3XFlag (N terminal on insert)
  Cloning method: Restriction Enzyme; 5′ cloning site unknown (unknown if destroyed); 3′ cloning site unknown (unknown if destroyed)
  Sequencing primers: 5′ unknown
Resource information
  A portion of this plasmid was derived from a plasmid made by: 3xFlg-spCas9 obtained from pSpCas9(BB)-2A-Puro (PX459)
Terms and licenses: Academic/Nonprofit Terms; Industry Terms: Not Available to Industry
How to cite: Myh6-Cas9 was a gift from Eva van Rooij (Addgene plasmid # 109037 ; http://n2t.net/addgene:109037 ; RRID:Addgene_109037)
