>Addgene plasmid #109037 | Myh6-Cas9 | depositor partial sequence | sequence record 205444 | insert sequence
ATGGACTATAAGGACCACGACGGAGACTACAAGGATCATGATATTGATTACAAAGACGATGACGATAAGA
TGGCCCCAAAGAAGAAGCGGAAGGTCGGTATCCACGGAGTCCCAGCAGCCGACAAGAAGTACAGCATCGG
CCTGGACATCGGCACCAACTCTGTGGGCTGGGCCGTGATCACCGACGAGTACAAGGTGCCCAGCAAGAAA
TTCAAGGTGCTGGGCAACACCGACCGGCACAGCATCAAGAAGAACCTGATCGGAGCCCTGCTGTTCGACA
GCGGCGAAACAGCCGAGGCCACCCGGCTGAAGAGAACCGCCAGAAGAAGATACACCAGACGGAAGAACCG
GATCTGCTATCTGCAAGAGATCTTCAGCAACGAGATGGCCAAGGTGGACGACAGCTTCTTCCACAGACTG
GAAGAGTCCTTCCTGGTGGAAGAGGATAAGAAGCACGAGCGGCACCCCATCTTCGGCAACATCGTGGACG
AGGTGGCCTACCACGAGAAGTACCCCACCATCTACCACCTGAGAAAGAAACTGGTGGACAGCACCGACAA
GGCCGACCTGCGGCTGATCTATCTGGCCCTGGCCCACATGATCAAGTTCCGGGGCCACTTCCTGATCGAG
GGCGACCTGAACCCCGACAACAGCGACGTGGACAAGCTGTTCATCCAGCTGGTGCAGACCTACAACCAGC
TGTTCGAGGAAAACCCCATCAACGCCAGCGGCGTGGACGCCAAGGCCATCCTGTCTGCCAGACTGAGCAA
GAGCAGACGGCTGGAAAATCTGATCGCCCAGCTGCCCGGCGAGAAGAAGAATGGCCTGTTCGGAAACCTG
ATTGCCCTGAGCCTGGGCCTGACCCCCAACTTCAAGAGCAACTTCGACCTGGCCGAGGATGCCAAACTGC
AGCTGAGCAAGGACACCTACGACGACGACCTGGACAACCTGCTGGCCCAGATCGGCGACCAGTACGCCGA
CCTGTTTCTGGCCGCCAAGAACCTGTCCGACGCCATCCTGCTGAGCGACATCCTGAGAGTGAACACCGAG
ATCACCAAGGCCCCCCTGAGCGCCTCTATGATCAAGAGATACGACGAGCACCACCAGGACCTGACCCTGC
TGAAAGCTCTCGTGCGGCAGCAGCTGCCTGAGAAGTACAAAGAGATTTTCTTCGACCAGAGCAAGAACGG
CTACGCCGGCTACATTGACGGCGGAGCCAGCCAGGAAGAGTTCTACAAGTTCATCAAGCCCATCCTGGAA
AAGATGGACGGCACCGAGGAACTGCTCGTGAAGCTGAACAGAGAGGACCTGCTGCGGAAGCAGCGGACCT
TCGACAACGGCAGCATCCCCCACCAGATCCACCTGGGAGAGCTGCACGCCATTCTGCGGCGGCAGGAAGA
TTTTTACCCATTCCTGAAGGACAACCGGGAAAAGATCGAGAAGATCCTGACCTTCCGCATCCCCTACTAC
GTGGGCCCTCTGGCCAGGGGAAACAGCAGATTCGCCTGGATGACCAGAAAGAGCGAGGAAACCATCACCC
CCTGGAACTTCGAGGAAGTGGTGGACAAGGGCGCTTCCGCCCAGAGCTTCATCGAGCGGATGACCAACTT
CGATAAGAACCTGCCCAACGAGAAGGTGCTGCCCAAGCACAGCCTGCTGTACGAGTACTTCACCGTGTAT
AACGAGCTGACCAAAGTGAAATACGTGACCGAGGGAATGAGAAAGCCCGCCTTCCTGAGCGGCGAGCAGA
AAAAGGCCATCGTGGACCTGCTGTTCAAGACCAACCGGAAAGTGACCGTGAAGCAGCTGAAAGAGGACTA
CTTCAAGAAAATCGAGTGCTTCGACTCCGTGGAAATCTCCGGCGTGGAAGATCGGTTCAACGCCTCCCTG
GGCACATACCACGATCTGCTGAAAATTATCAAGGACAAGGACTTCCTGGACAATGAGGAAAACGAGGACA
TTCTGGAAGATATCGTGCTGACCCTGACACTGTTTGAGGACAGAGAGATGATCGAGGAACGGCTGAAAAC
CTATGCCCACCTGTTCGACGACAAAGTGATGAAGCAGCTGAAGCGGCGGAGATACACCGGCTGGGGCAGG
CTGAGCCGGAAGCTGATCAACGGCATCCGGGACAAGCAGTCCGGCAAGACAATCCTGGATTTCCTGAAGT
CCGACGGCTTCGCCAACAGAAACTTCATGCAGCTGATCCACGACGACAGCCTGACCTTTAAAGAGGACAT
CCAGAAAGCCCAGGTGTCCGGCCAGGGCGATAGCCTGCACGAGCACATTGCCAATCTGGCCGGCAGCCCC
GCCATTAAGAAGGGCATCCTGCAGACAGTGAAGGTGGTGGACGAGCTCGTGAAAGTGATGGGCCGGCACA
AGCCCGAGAACATCGTGATCGAAATGGCCAGAGAGAACCAGACCACCCAGAAGGGACAGAAGAACAGCCG
CGAGAGAATGAAGCGGATCGAAGAGGGCATCAAAGAGCTGGGCAGCCAGATCCTGAAAGAACACCCCGTG
GAAAACACCCAGCTGCAGAACGAGAAGCTGTACCTGTACTACCTGCAGAATGGGCGGGATATGTACGTGG
ACCAGGAACTGGACATCAACCGGCTGTCCGACTACGATGTGGACCATATCGTGCCTCAGAGCTTTCTGAA
GGACGACTCCATCGACAACAAGGTGCTGACCAGAAGCGACAAGAACCGGGGCAAGAGCGACAACGTGCCC
TCCGAAGAGGTCGTGAAGAAGATGAAGAACTACTGGCGGCAGCTGCTGAACGCCAAGCTGATTACCCAGA
GAAAGTTCGACAATCTGACCAAGGCCGAGAGAGGCGGCCTGAGCGAACTGGATAAGGCCGGCTTCATCAA
GAGACAGCTGGTGGAAACCCGGCAGATCACAAAGCACGTGGCACAGATCCTGGACTCCCGGATGAACACT
AAGTACGACGAGAATGACAAGCTGATCCGGGAAGTGAAAGTGATCACCCTGAAGTCCAAGCTGGTGTCCG
ATTTCCGGAAGGATTTCCAGTTTTACAAAGTGCGCGAGATCAACAACTACCACCACGCCCACGACGCCTA
CCTGAACGCCGTCGTGGGAACCGCCCTGATCAAAAAGTACCCTAAGCTGGAAAGCGAGTTCGTGTACGGC
GACTACAAGGTGTACGACGTGCGGAAGATGATCGCCAAGAGCGAGCAGGAAATCGGCAAGGCTACCGCCA
AGTACTTCTTCTACAGCAACATCATGAACTTTTTCAAGACCGAGATTACCCTGGCCAACGGCGAGATCCG
GAAGCGGCCTCTGATCGAGACAAACGGCGAAACCGGGGAGATCGTGTGGGATAAGGGCCGGGATTTTGCC
ACCGTGCGGAAAGTGCTGAGCATGCCCCAAGTGAATATCGTGAAAAAGACCGAGGTGCAGACAGGCGGCT
TCAGCAAAGAGTCTATCCTGCCCAAGAGGAACAGCGATAAGCTGATCGCCAGAAAGAAGGACTGGGACCC
TAAGAAGTACGGCGGCTTCGACAGCCCCACCGTGGCCTATTCTGTGCTGGTGGTGGCCAAAGTGGAAAAG
GGCAAGTCCAAGAAACTGAAGAGTGTGAAAGAGCTGCTGGGGATCACCATCATGGAAAGAAGCAGCTTCG
AGAAGAATCCCATCGACTTTCTGGAAGCCAAGGGCTACAAAGAAGTGAAAAAGGACCTGATCATCAAGCT
GCCTAAGTACTCCCTGTTCGAGCTGGAAAACGGCCGGAAGAGAATGCTGGCCTCTGCCGGCGAACTGCAG
AAGGGAAACGAACTGGCCCTGCCCTCCAAATATGTGAACTTCCTGTACCTGGCCAGCCACTATGAGAAGC
TGAAGGGCTCCCCCGAGGATAATGAGCAGAAACAGCTGTTTGTGGAACAGCACAAGCACTACCTGGACGA
GATCATCGAGCAGATCAGCGAGTTCTCCAAGAGAGTGATCCTGGCCGACGCTAATCTGGACAAAGTGCTG
TCCGCCTACAACAAGCACCGGGATAAGCCCATCAGAGAGCAGGCCGAGAATATCATCCACCTGTTTACCC
TGACCAATCTGGGAGCCCCTGCCGCCTTCAAGTACTTTGACACCACCATCGACCGGAAGAGGTACACCAG
CACCAAAGAGGTGCTGGACGCCACCCTGATCCACCAGAGCATCACCGGCCTGTACGAGACACGGATCGAC
CTGTCTCAGCTGGGAGGCGACAAAAGGCCGGCGGCCACGAAAAAGGCCGGCCAGGCAAAAAAGAAAAAGT
AA
